Addgene plasmid #111123: pCR1280
Purpose: Expresses XRCC3_+_104181759.23-P1P2 sgRNA in pCR1068
Depositing lab: Jacob Corn. Depositing organization: University of California, Berkeley. Publication: CRISPR-Cas9 genome editing in human cells occurs via the Fanconi anemia pathway. Richardson CD, Kazane KR, Feng SJ, Zelin E, Bray NL, Schafer AJ, Floor SN, Corn JE. Nat Genet. 2018 Aug;50(8):1132-1139. doi: 10.1038/s41588-018-0174-0. Epub 2018 Jul 27. PubMed 30054595.
Backbone
  Vector backbone: pCR1068
  Vector type: Lentiviral
Growth in bacteria
  Bacterial resistance: Ampicillin, 100 μg/mL
  Growth temperature: 37°C
  Growth strain: NEB Stable
  Copy number: High Copy
Gene/Insert
  Gene/Insert name: XRCC3 gRNA
  gRNA/shRNA sequence: GGGAGTGCGGAACCCGCGGG
  Species: H. sapiens (human)
  Entrez Gene: XRCC3 (a.k.a. CMM6)
  Cloning method: Restriction Enzyme; 5′ cloning site Unknown (unknown if destroyed)
Terms and licenses: Academic/Nonprofit Terms; Industry Terms: Not Available to Industry
How to cite: pCR1280 was a gift from Jacob Corn (Addgene plasmid # 111123 ; http://n2t.net/addgene:111123 ; RRID:Addgene_111123)
