[The description below was written by a language model from this plasmid's Addgene catalogue record and pLannotate feature annotations shown in this document.]
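Description:
pCR1280 is a lentiviral single-guide RNA expression plasmid built on the pCR1068 backbone, carrying a guide directed against human XRCC3. The guide's name follows the convention of CRISPR interference libraries (strand, genomic coordinate and a P1P2 promoter designation), which suggests it targets the XRCC3 promoter region for transcriptional knockdown, although the record itself only says that the plasmid expresses this sgRNA. In bacteria the plasmid is maintained at high copy through a ColE1/pUC-type origin and selected with ampicillin via the β-lactamase gene.

The viral portion has a third-generation layout. A CMV enhancer/promoter drives a truncated HIV-1 5' LTR, followed by the Ψ packaging signal with adjoining gag fragment, the Rev response element for Rev-dependent nuclear export of the genomic RNA, and the cPPT/CTS, which aids nuclear import in transduced cells. Downstream, the annotation detects a fragment of the S. pyogenes Cas9 tracrRNA scaffold, marking the sgRNA cassette. The promoter driving the guide is not annotated in the feature table and is not stated in the record. An EF-1α promoter then drives puromycin N-acetyltransferase followed by mEGFP, so transduced cells can be selected with the drug and tracked by fluorescence. The short unannotated gap between the two coding sequences probably holds a linking element, but this is not identified. Two loxP sites flank the sgRNA and marker region, so Cre could in principle excise it after integration. A WPRE enhances transcript expression ahead of a nef fragment and the truncated 3' LTR.

No Cas9 is encoded, so the construct must be used in cells supplying Cas9 or a dCas9 effector separately. It was deposited with a study of DNA repair pathways underlying Cas9 genome editing in human cells.
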