Features (pLannotate 1.2.2; 23 found; start..end, strand, type, name):
     19..398     +  enhancer       CMV enhancer: human cytomegalovirus immediate early enhancer
    399..598     +  promoter       CMV promoter: human cytomegalovirus (CMV) immediate early promoter
    616..796     +  LTR            5' LTR (truncated): truncated 5' long terminal repeat (LTR) from HIV-1
    843..968     +  misc_feature   HIV-1 Ψ: packaging signal of human immunodeficiency virus type 1
    952..1290    +  CDS            HIV-1 gag (fragment): gag protein from human immunodeficiency virus 1; gag
   1465..1698    +  misc_feature   RRE: The Rev response element (RRE) of HIV-1 allows for Rev-dependent mRNA export from the nucleus to the cytoplasm.
   2075..2175    +  CDS            Rev (fragment): human immunodeficiency virus 1 (HIV-1) Rev protein; rev; enhances nuclear export of unspliced and incompletely spliced viral mRNAs
   2225..2342    +  misc_feature   cPPT/CTS: central polypurine tract and central termination sequence of HIV-1
   2603..2636    +  protein_bind   loxP: Cre-mediated recombination occurs in the 8-bp core sequence (GCATACAT). Cre recombinase
   2761..2828    +  misc_RNA       tracrRNA (fragment): trans-activating CRISPR RNA for the Streptococcus pyogenes CRISPR/Cas9 system
   2901..4072    +  promoter       EF-1α promoter: strong constitutive promoter for human elongation factor EF-1α
   4084..4680    +  CDS            PuroR: puromycin N-acetyltransferase; pac from Streptomyces alboniger; confers resistance to puromycin
   4756..5475    +  CDS            mEGFP: enhanced GFP with monomerizing A206K mutation (Zacharias et al., 2002) mammalian codon-optimized
   5495..5528    +  protein_bind   loxP: Cre-mediated recombination occurs in the 8-bp core sequence (GCATACAT). Cre recombinase
   5561..5584    +  misc_feature   MCS (fragment): pBluescript multiple cloning site
   5584..6172    +  misc_feature   WPRE: woodchuck hepatitis virus posttranscriptional regulatory element
   6173..6192    +  misc_feature   MCS (fragment): pBluescript multiple cloning site
   6194..6694    +  CDS            nef (fragment): NEF_HV1LA - Experimental evidence at protein level: Swiss-Prot protein existence level 1. Extracellular Nef protein targets CD4(+) T-lymphocytes for apoptosis by interacting with CXCR4 surface receptors. From Human immunodeficiency virus type 1 group M subtype B (isolate Lai) (HIV-1).
   6701..6881    +  LTR            5' LTR (truncated): truncated 5' long terminal repeat (LTR) from HIV-1
   6943..7531    -  rep_origin     ori: high-copy-number ColE1/pMB1/pBR322/pUC origin of replication
   7702..8562    -  CDS            AmpR: β-lactamase; bla; confers resistance to ampicillin, carbenicillin, and related antibiotics
   8563..8667    -  promoter       AmpR promoter: bla
   8726..8778    -  misc_feature   bom (fragment): basis of mobility region from pBR322
>Addgene plasmid #111123 | pCR1280 | addgene full sequence | sequence record 211951 | Addgene NGS Result
GGGCCAGATATACGCGTTGACATTGATTATTGACTAGTTATTAATAGTAATCAATTACGGGGTCATTAGT
TCATAGCCCATATATGGAGTTCCGCGTTACATAACTTACGGTAAATGGCCCGCCTGGCTGACCGCCCAAC
GACCCCCGCCCATTGACGTCAATAATGACGTATGTTCCCATAGTAACGCCAATAGGGACTTTCCATTGAC
GTCAATGGGTGGAGTATTTACGGTAAACTGCCCACTTGGCAGTACATCAAGTGTATCATATGCCAAGTAC
GCCCCCTATTGACGTCAATGACGGTAAATGGCCCGCCTGGCATTATGCCCAGTACATGACCTTATGGGAC
TTTCCTACTTGGCAGTACATCTACGTATTAGTCATCGCTATTACCATGGTGATGCGGTTTTGGCAGTACA
TCAATGGGCGTGGATAGCGGTTTGACTCACGGGGATTTCCAAGTCTCCACCCCATTGACGTCAATGGGAG
TTTGTTTTGGCACCAAAATCAACGGGACTTTCCAAAATGTCGTAACAACTCCGCCCCATTGACGCAAATG
GGCGGTAGGCGTGTACGGTGGGAGGTCTATATAAGCAGCGCGTTTTGCCTGTACTGGGTCTCTCTGGTTA
GACCAGATCTGAGCCTGGGAGCTCTCTGGCTAACTAGGGAACCCACTGCTTAAGCCTCAATAAAGCTTGC
CTTGAGTGCTTCAAGTAGTGTGTGCCCGTCTGTTGTGTGACTCTGGTAACTAGAGATCCCTCAGACCCTT
TTAGTCAGTGTGGAAAATCTCTAGCAGTGGCGCCCGAACAGGGACTTGAAAGCGAAAGGGAAACCAGAGG
AGCTCTCTCGACGCAGGACTCGGCTTGCTGAAGCGCGCACGGCAAGAGGCGAGGGGCGGCGACTGGTGAG
TACGCCAAAAATTTTGACTAGCGGAGGCTAGAAGGAGAGAGATGGGTGCGAGAGCGTCAGTATTAAGCGG
GGGAGAATTAGATCGCGATGGGAAAAAATTCGGTTAAGGCCAGGGGGAAAGAAAAAATATAAATTAAAAC
ATATAGTATGGGCAAGCAGGGAGCTAGAACGATTCGCAGTTAATCCTGGCCTGTTAGAAACATCAGAAGG
CTGTAGACAAATACTGGGACAGCTACAACCATCCCTTCAGACAGGATCAGAAGAACTTAGATCATTATAT
AATACAGTAGCAACCCTCTATTGTGTGCATCAAAGGATAGAGATAAAAGACACCAAGGAAGCTTTAGACA
AGATAGAGGAAGAGCAAAACAAAAGTAAGACCACCGCACAGCAAGCGGCCGGCCGCTGATCTTCAGACCT
GGAGGAGGAGATATGAGGGACAATTGGAGAAGTGAATTATATAAATATAAAGTAGTAAAAATTGAACCAT
TAGGAGTAGCACCCACCAAGGCAAAGAGAAGAGTGGTGCAGAGAGAAAAAAGAGCAGTGGGAATAGGAGC
TTTGTTCCTTGGGTTCTTGGGAGCAGCAGGAAGCACTATGGGCGCAGCGTCAATGACGCTGACGGTACAG
GCCAGACAATTATTGTCTGGTATAGTGCAGCAGCAGAACAATTTGCTGAGGGCTATTGAGGCGCAACAGC
ATCTGTTGCAACTCACAGTCTGGGGCATCAAGCAGCTCCAGGCAAGAATCCTGGCTGTGGAAAGATACCT
AAAGGATCAACAGCTCCTGGGGATTTGGGGTTGCTCTGGAAAACTCATTTGCACCACTGCTGTGCCTTGG
AATGCTAGTTGGAGTAATAAATCTCTGGAACAGATTTGGAATCACACGACCTGGATGGAGTGGGACAGAG
AAATTAACAATTACACAAGCTTAATACACTCCTTAATTGAAGAATCGCAAAACCAGCAAGAAAAGAATGA
ACAAGAATTATTGGAATTAGATAAATGGGCAAGTTTGTGGAATTGGTTTAACATAACAAATTGGCTGTGG
TATATAAAATTATTCATAATGATAGTAGGAGGCTTGGTAGGTTTAAGAATAGTTTTTGCTGTACTTTCTA
TAGTGAATAGAGTTAGGCAGGGATATTCACCATTATCGTTTCAGACCCACCTCCCAACCCCGAGGGGACC
CGACAGGCCCGAAGGAATAGAAGAAGAAGGTGGAGAGAGAGACAGAGACAGATCCATTCGATTAGTGAAC
GGATCGGCACTGCGTGCGCCAATTCTGCAGACAAATGGCAGTATTCATCCACAATTTTAAAAGAAAAGGG
GGGATTGGGGGGTACAGTGCAGGGGAAAGAATAGTAGACATAATAGCAACAGACATACAAACTAAAGAAT
TACAAAAACAAATTACAAAAATTCAAAATTTTCGGGTTTATTACAGGGACAGCAGAGATCCAGTTTGGTT
AGTACCGGGCCCGCCCTGCAGGTCTAGAGATCCGACGCGCCATCTCTAGGCCCGCGCCGGCCCCCTCGCA
CGGACTTGTGGGAGAAGCTCGGCTACTCCCCTGCCCCGGTTAATTTGCATATAATATTTCCTAGTAACTA
TAGAGGCTTAATGTGCGATAAAAGACAGATAATCTGTTCTTTTTAATACTAGCTACATTTTACATGATAG
GCTTGGATTTCTATAACTTCGTATAGCATACATTATACGAAGTTATAAACAGCACAAAAGGAAACTCACC
CTAACTGTAAAGTAATTGTGTGTTTTGAGACTATAAGTATCCCTTGGAGAACCACCTTGTTGGGGAGTGC
GGAACCCGCGGGGTTTAAGAGCTAAGCTGGAAACAGCATAGCAAGTTTAAATAAGGCTAGTCCGTTATCA
ACTTGAAAAAGTGGCACCGAGTCGGTGCTTTTTTTCTCGAGTACTAGGATCCATTAGGCGGCCGCCCTGC
AGGGTGGATAACCGTATTACCGCCATGCATGTGCCCGTCAGTGGGCAGAGCGCACATCGCCCACAGTCCC
CGAGAAGTTGGGGGGAGGGGTCGGCAATTGAACCGGTGCCTAGAGAAGGTGGCGCGGGGTAAACTGGGAA
AGTGATGTCGTGTACTGGCTCCGCCTTTTTCCCGAGGGTGGGGGAGAACCGTATATAAGTGCAGTAGTCG
CCGTGAACGTTCTTTTTCGCAACGGGTTTGCCGCCAGAACACAGGTAAGTGCCGTGTGTGGTTCCCGCGG
GCCTGGCCTCTTTACGGGTTATGGCCCTTGCGTGCCTTGAATTACTTCCACCTGGCTGCAGTACGTGATT
CTTGATCCCGAGCTTCGGGTTGGAAGTGGGTGGGAGAGTTCGAGGCCTTGCGCTTAAGGAGCCCCTTCGC
CTCGTGCTTGAGTTGAGGCCTGGCCTGGGCGCTGGGGCCGCCGCGTGCGAATCTGGTGGCACCTTCGCGC
CTGTCTCGCTGCTTTCGATAAGTCTCTAGCCATTTAAAATTTTTGATGACCTGCTGCGACGCTTTTTTTC
TGGCAAGATAGTCTTGTAAATGCGGGCCAAGATCTGCACACTGGTATTTCGGTTTTTGGGGCCGCGGGCG
GCGACGGGGCCCGTGCGTCCCAGCGCACATGTTCGGCGAGGCGGGGCCTGCGAGCGCGGCCACCGAGAAT
CGGACGGGGGTAGTCTCAAGCTGGCCGGCCTGCTCTGGTGCCTGGCCTCGCGCCGCCGTGTATCGCCCCG
CCCTGGGCGGCAAGGCTGGCCCGGTCGGCACCAGTTGCGTGAGCGGAAAGATGGCCGCTTCCCGGCCCTG
CTGCAGGGAGCTCAAAATGGAGGACGCGGCGCTCGGGAGAGCGGGCGGGTGAGTCACCCACACAAAGGAA
AAGGGCCTTTCCGTCCTCAGCCGTCGCTTCATGTGACTCCACGGAGTACCGGGCGCCGTCCAGGCACCTC
GATTAGTTCTCGCGCTTTTGGAGTACGTCGTCTTTAGGTTGGGGGGAGGGGTTTTATGCGATGGAGTTTC
CCCACACTGAGTGGGTGGAGACTGAAGTTAGGCCAGCTTGGCACTTGATGTAATTCTCCTTGGAATTTGC
CCTTTTTGAGTTTGGATCTTGGTTCATTCTCAAGCCTCAGACAGTGGTTCAAAGTTTTTTTCTTCCATTT
CAGGTGTCGTGAGCTAGCCCACCATGACCGAGTACAAGCCCACGGTGCGCCTCGCCACCCGCGACGACGT
CCCCCGGGCCGTACGCACCCTCGCCGCCGCGTTCGCCGACTACCCCGCCACGCGCCACACCGTCGACCCG
GACCGCCACATCGAGCGGGTCACCGAGCTGCAAGAACTCTTCCTCACGCGCGTCGGGCTCGACATCGGCA
AGGTGTGGGTCGCGGACGACGGCGCCGCGGTGGCGGTCTGGACCACGCCGGAGAGCGTCGAAGCGGGGGC
GGTGTTCGCCGAGATCGGCCCGCGCATGGCCGAGTTGAGCGGTTCCCGGCTGGCCGCGCAGCAACAGATG
GAAGGCCTCCTGGCGCCGCACCGGCCCAAGGAGCCCGCGTGGTTCCTGGCCACCGTCGGCGTCTCGCCCG
ACCACCAGGGCAAGGGTCTGGGCAGCGCCGTCGTGCTCCCCGGAGTGGAGGCGGCCGAGCGCGCCGGGGT
GCCCGCCTTCCTGGAGACCTCCGCGCCCCGCAACCTCCCCTTCTACGAGCGGCTCGGCTTCACCGTCACC
GCCGACGTCGAGGTGCCCGAAGGACCGCGCACCTGGTGCATGACCCGCAAGCCCGGTGCCGGATCGGGAG
AGGGCAGAGGAAGTCTGCTAACATGCGGTGACGTCGAGGAGAATCCTGGCCCACCGGTCGCCACCATGGT
GAGCAAGGGCGAGGAGCTGTTCACCGGGGTGGTGCCCATCCTGGTCGAGCTGGACGGCGACGTAAACGGC
CACAAGTTCAGCGTGTCCGGCGAGGGCGAGGGCGATGCCACCTACGGCAAGCTGACCCTGAAGTTCATCT
GCACCACCGGCAAGCTGCCGGTGCCCTGGCCCACCCTCGTGACCACCCTGACCCATGGCGTGCAGTGCTT
CAGCCGCTACCCCGACCACATGAAGCAGCACGACTTCTTCAAGTCCGCCATGCCCGAAGGCTACGTCCAG
GAGCGCACCATCTTCTTCAAGGACGACGGCAACTACAAGACCCGCGCCGAGGTGAAGTTCGAGGGCGACA
CCCTGGTGAACCGCATCGAGCTGAAGGGCATCGACTTCAAGGAGGACGGCAACATCCTGGGGCACAAGCT
GGAGTACAACTACAACAGCCACAACGTCTATATCATGGCCGACAAGCAGAAGAACGGCATCAAGGTGAAC
TTCAAGATCCGCCACAACATCGAGGACGGCAGCGTGCAGCTCGCCGACCACTACCAGCAGAACACCCCCA
TCGGCGACGGCCCCGTGCTGCTGCCCGACAACCACTACCTGAGCACCCAGTCCAAGCTGAGTAAAGACCC
CAACGAGAAGCGCGATCACATGGTCCTGCTGGAGTTCGTGACCGCCGCCGGGATCACTCTCGGCATGGAC
GAGCTGTACAAGTAAGAATTCGTCGAGGGACCTAATAACTTCGTATAGCATACATTATACGAAGTTATAC
ATGTTTAAGGGTTCCGGTTCCACTAGGTACAATTCGATATCAAGCTTATCGATAATCAACCTCTGGATTA
CAAAATTTGTGAAAGATTGACTGGTATTCTTAACTATGTTGCTCCTTTTACGCTATGTGGATACGCTGCT
TTAATGCCTTTGTATCATGCTATTGCTTCCCGTATGGCTTTCATTTTCTCCTCCTTGTATAAATCCTGGT
TGCTGTCTCTTTATGAGGAGTTGTGGCCCGTTGTCAGGCAACGTGGCGTGGTGTGCACTGTGTTTGCTGA
CGCAACCCCCACTGGTTGGGGCATTGCCACCACCTGTCAGCTCCTTTCCGGGACTTTCGCTTTCCCCCTC
CCTATTGCCACGGCGGAACTCATCGCCGCCTGCCTTGCCCGCTGCTGGACAGGGGCTCGGCTGTTGGGCA
CTGACAATTCCGTGGTGTTGTCGGGGAAATCATCGTCCTTTCCTTGGCTGCTCGCCTGTGTTGCCACCTG
GATTCTGCGCGGGACGTCCTTCTGCTACGTCCCTTCGGCCCTCAATCCAGCGGACCTTCCTTCCCGCGGC
CTGCTGCCGGCTCTGCGGCCTCTTCCGCGTCTTCGCCTTCGCCCTCAGACGAGTCGGATCTCCCTTTGGG
CCGCCTCCCCGCATCGATACCGTCGACCTCGATCGAGACCTAGAAAAACATGGAGCAATCACAAGTAGCA
ATACAGCAGCTACCAATGCTGATTGTGCCTGGCTAGAAGCACAAGAGGAGGAGGAGGTGGGTTTTCCAGT
CACACCTCAGGTACCTTTAAGACCAATGACTTACAAGGCAGCTGTAGATCTTAGCCACTTTTTAAAAGAA
AAGGGGGGACTGGAAGGGCTAATTCACTCCCAACGAAGACAAGATATCCTTGATCTGTGGATCTACCACA
CACAAGGCTACTTCCCTGATTGGCAGAACTACACACCAGGGCCAGGGATCAGATATCCACTGACCTTTGG
ATGGTGCTACAAGCTAGTACCAGTTGAGCAAGAGAAGGTAGAAGAAGCCAATGAAGGAGAGAACACCCGC
TTGTTACACCCTGTGAGCCTGCATGGGATGGATGACCCGGAGAGAGAAGTATTAGAGTGGAGGTTTGACA
GCCGCCTAGCATTTCATCACATGGCCCGAGAGCTGCATCCGGACTGTACTGGGTCTCTCTGGTTAGACCA
GATCTGAGCCTGGGAGCTCTCTGGCTAACTAGGGAACCCACTGCTTAAGCCTCAATAAAGCTTGCCTTGA
GTGCTTCAAGTAGTGTGTGCCCGTCTGTTGTGTGACTCTGGTAACTAGAGATCCCTCAGACCCTTTTAGT
CAGTGTGGAAAATCTCTAGCAGCATGTGAGCAAAAGGCCAGCAAAAGGCCAGGAACCGTAAAAAGGCCGC
GTTGCTGGCGTTTTTCCATAGGCTCCGCCCCCCTGACGAGCATCACAAAAATCGACGCTCAAGTCAGAGG
TGGCGAAACCCGACAGGACTATAAAGATACCAGGCGTTTCCCCCTGGAAGCTCCCTCGTGCGCTCTCCTG
TTCCGACCCTGCCGCTTACCGGATACCTGTCCGCCTTTCTCCCTTCGGGAAGCGTGGCGCTTTCTCATAG
CTCACGCTGTAGGTATCTCAGTTCGGTGTAGGTCGTTCGCTCCAAGCTGGGCTGTGTGCACGAACCCCCC
GTTCAGCCCGACCGCTGCGCCTTATCCGGTAACTATCGTCTTGAGTCCAACCCGGTAAGACACGACTTAT
CGCCACTGGCAGCAGCCACTGGTAACAGGATTAGCAGAGCGAGGTATGTAGGCGGTGCTACAGAGTTCTT
GAAGTGGTGGCCTAACTACGGCTACACTAGAAGAACAGTATTTGGTATCTGCGCTCTGCTGAAGCCAGTT
ACCTTCGGAAAAAGAGTTGGTAGCTCTTGATCCGGCAAACAAACCACCGCTGGTAGCGGTGGTTTTTTTG
TTTGCAAGCAGCAGATTACGCGCAGAAAAAAAGGATCTCAAGAAGATCCTTTGATCTTTTCTACGGGGTC
TGACGCTCAGTGGAACGAAAACTCACGTTAAGGGATTTTGGTCATGAGATTATCAAAAAGGATCTTCACC
TAGATCCTTTTAAATTAAAAATGAAGTTTTAAATCAATCTAAAGTATATATGAGTAAACTTGGTCTGACA
GTTACCAATGCTTAATCAGTGAGGCACCTATCTCAGCGATCTGTCTATTTCGTTCATCCATAGTTGCCTG
ACTCCCCGTCGTGTAGATAACTACGATACGGGAGGGCTTACCATCTGGCCCCAGTGCTGCAATGATACCG
CGAGACCCACGCTCACCGGCTCCAGATTTATCAGCAATAAACCAGCCAGCCGGAAGGGCCGAGCGCAGAA
GTGGTCCTGCAACTTTATCCGCCTCCATCCAGTCTATTAATTGTTGCCGGGAAGCTAGAGTAAGTAGTTC
GCCAGTTAATAGTTTGCGCAACGTTGTTGCCATTGCTACAGGCATCGTGGTGTCACGCTCGTCGTTTGGT
ATGGCTTCATTCAGCTCCGGTTCCCAACGATCAAGGCGAGTTACATGATCCCCCATGTTGTGCAAAAAAG
CGGTTAGCTCCTTCGGTCCTCCGATCGTTGTCAGAAGTAAGTTGGCCGCAGTGTTATCACTCATGGTTAT
GGCAGCACTGCATAATTCTCTTACTGTCATGCCATCCGTAAGATGCTTTTCTGTGACTGGTGAGTACTCA
ACCAAGTCATTCTGAGAATAGTGTATGCGGCGACCGAGTTGCTCTTGCCCGGCGTCAATACGGGATAATA
CCGCGCCACATAGCAGAACTTTAAAAGTGCTCATCATTGGAAAACGTTCTTCGGGGCGAAAACTCTCAAG
GATCTTACCGCTGTTGAGATCCAGTTCGATGTAACCCACTCGTGCACCCAACTGATCTTCAGCATCTTTT
ACTTTCACCAGCGTTTCTGGGTGAGCAAAAACAGGAAGGCAAAATGCCGCAAAAAAGGGAATAAGGGCGA
CACGGAAATGTTGAATACTCATACTCTTCCTTTTTCAATATTATTGAAGCATTTATCAGGGTTATTGTCT
CATGAGCGGATACATATTTGAATGTATTTAGAAAAATAAACAAATAGGGGTTCCGCGCACATTTCCCCGA
AAAGTGCCACCTGACGTCGACGGATCGGGAGATCTCCCGATCCCCTATGGTGCACTCTCAGTACAATCTG
CTCTGATGCCGCATAGTTAAGCCAGTATCTGCTCCCTGCTTGTGTGTTGGAGGTCGCTGAGTAGTGCGCG
AGCAAAATTTAAGCTACAACAAGGCAAGGCTTGACCGACAATTGCATGAAGAATCTGCTTAGGGTTAGGC
GTTTTGCGCTGCTTCGCGATGTAC
